Addgene plasmid #131909: pDONR221_SLC13A1
Purpose: Gateway entry clone with codon-optimized ORF sequence for subcloning into custom expression vectors
Depositing lab: RESOLUTE Consortium & Giulio Superti-Furga. Depositing organization: CeMM Research Center for Molecular Medicine. Publication: The RESOLUTE consortium: unlocking SLC transporters for drug discovery. Superti-Furga G, Lackner D, Wiedmer T, Ingles-Prieto A, Barbosa B, Girardi E, Goldmann U, Gurtl B, Klavins K, Klimek C, Lindinger S, Lineiro-Retes E, Muller AC, Onstein S, Redinger G, Reil D, Sedlyarov V, Wolf G, Crawford M, Everley R, ... Steppan CM. Nat Rev Drug Discov. 2020 Jul;19(7):429-430. doi: 10.1038/d41573-020-00056-6. PubMed 32265506.
Backbone
  Vector backbone: pDONR221
  Backbone manufacturer: Thermo Fisher Scientific
  Backbone size w/o insert (bp): 2550
  Vector type: Mammalian Expression
Growth in bacteria
  Bacterial resistance: Kanamycin, 50 μg/mL
  Growth temperature: 37°C
  Growth strain: Stbl3
  Copy number: High Copy
Gene/Insert
  Gene/Insert name: SLC13A1 (alt name: NaSi-1, NAS1)
  Species: H. sapiens (human)
  Insert size (bp): 1785
  Entrez Gene: SLC13A1 (a.k.a. NAS1, NaSi-1)
  Cloning method: Gateway Cloning
  Sequencing primers: 5′ M13-fwd; 3′ M13-rev
Terms and licenses: Academic/Nonprofit Terms; Industry Terms
Depositor comments: For more information on the full Resolute plasmid collection, please see www.addgene.org/depositor-collections/re-solute/. Please provide your feedback on this plasmid to the RESOLUTE consortium by filling out their RESOLUTE repository feedback form: https://forms.office.com/Pages/ResponsePage.aspx?id=0e05yklzmkS7rjFGQL4N7z4feCLQvEJAmVcOCM_u885UN1JJRko0Ukg4TVQwNTZLOUxPQVJWT1NHUCQlQCN0PWcu
How to cite: pDONR221_SLC13A1 was a gift from RESOLUTE Consortium & Giulio Superti-Furga (Addgene plasmid # 131909 ; http://n2t.net/addgene:131909 ; RRID:Addgene_131909)
