[The description below was written by a language model from this plasmid's Addgene catalogue record and the feature table of its GenBank file.]
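Description:
pDONR221_SLC13A1 is a Gateway entry clone built on the pDONR221 backbone and carrying a codon-optimized open reading frame for human SLC13A1 (also known as NaSi-1 or NAS1), a member of the solute carrier family. The circular plasmid is 4335 bp, with an insert recorded as 1785 bp. It is maintained in E. coli through a high-copy ColE1/pUC-type origin and selected with kanamycin via the aph(3')-Ia (KanR) gene. Although the catalogue lists the vector type as mammalian expression, the feature table shows no mammalian promoter or polyadenylation signal, so the plasmid serves as a shuttle for the ORF rather than an expression construct in its own right.

The insert sits between attL1 and attL2 sites, which allow LR Clonase-mediated recombination to move the ORF directionally into any attR-containing destination vector, where promoter, tags and selection markers are supplied. The ORF itself is not annotated as a feature in the table. A Kozak-type consensus is annotated within the attL-flanked region, but its position well inside that interval suggests an automated sequence match rather than the start context of the ORF. Upstream of attL1, the rrnB T1 and T2 terminators shield the insert from read-through transcription from the backbone, limiting unwanted expression in bacteria. A T7 promoter lies just beyond attL2, and M13 forward and reverse primer sites flank the cassette for sequence verification.

The plasmid belongs to a consortium-generated collection of SLC transporter clones and is intended for subcloning SLC13A1 into custom expression vectors for transporter studies.
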