LOCUS       Exported 4335 bp ds-DNA circular SYN 13-MAY-2021
DEFINITION  Gateway entry clone with codon-optimized ORF sequence for subcloning
            into custom expression vectors.
ACCESSION   .
VERSION     .
KEYWORDS    pDONR221_SLC13A1
SOURCE      synthetic DNA construct
  ORGANISM  synthetic DNA construct
REFERENCE   1 (bases 1 to 4335)
  TITLE     RESOLUTE consortium SLC collection
REFERENCE   2 (bases 1 to 4335)
  AUTHORS   .
  TITLE     Direct Submission
  JOURNAL   Exported May 13, 2021 from SnapGene Server 1.1.58
            http://www.snapgene.com
FEATURES             Location/Qualifiers
     source          1..4335
                     /organism="synthetic DNA construct"
                     /mol_type="other DNA"
     primer_bind     92..109
                     /label=L4440
                     /note="L4440 vector, forward primer"
     terminator      268..295
                     /label=rrnB T2 terminator
                     /note="transcription terminator T2 from the E. coli rrnB
                     gene"
     terminator      387..473
                     /gene="Escherichia coli rrnB"
                     /label=rrnB T1 terminator
                     /note="transcription terminator T1 from the E. coli rrnB
                     gene"
     primer_bind     522..544
                     /label=M13/pUC Forward
                     /note="In lacZ gene"
     primer_bind     536..553
                     /label=M13 Forward
                     /note="In lacZ gene. Also called M13-F20 or M13 (-21)
                     Forward"
     primer_bind     537..553
                     /label=M13 fwd
                     /note="common sequencing primer, one of multiple similar
                     variants"
     protein_bind    569..668
                     /gene="mutant version of attL"
                     /label=attL1
                     /bound_moiety="LR Clonase(TM)"
                     /note="recombination site for the Gateway(R) LR reaction"
     regulatory      1103..1112
                     /regulatory_class="other"
                     /note="vertebrate consensus sequence for strong initiation
                     of translation (Kozak, 1987)"
     protein_bind    complement(2460..2559)
                     /gene="mutant version of attL"
                     /label=attL2
                     /bound_moiety="LR Clonase(TM)"
                     /note="recombination site for the Gateway(R) LR reaction"
     primer_bind     complement(2576..2595)
                     /label=T7
                     /note="T7 promoter, forward primer"
     promoter        complement(2577..2595)
                     /label=T7 promoter
                     /note="promoter for bacteriophage T7 RNA polymerase"
     primer_bind     complement(2600..2616)
                     /label=M13 rev
                     /note="common sequencing primer, one of multiple similar
                     variants"
     primer_bind     complement(2600..2616)
                     /label=M13 Reverse
                     /note="In lacZ gene. Also called M13-rev"
     primer_bind     complement(2718..2737)
                     /label=pENTR-R
                     /note="pENTR vectors, reverse primer"
     CDS             2729..3538
                     /codon_start=1
                     /gene="aph(3')-Ia"
                     /product="aminoglycoside phosphotransferase"
                     /label=KanR
                     /note="confers resistance to kanamycin in bacteria or G418
                     (Geneticin(R)) in eukaryotes"
                     /translation="MSHIQRETSRPRLNSNMDADLYGYKWARDNVGQSGATIYRLYGKP
                     DAPELFLKHGKGSVANDVTDEMVRLNWLTEFMPLPTIKHFIRTPDDAWLLTTAIPGKTA
                     FQVLEEYPDSGENIVDALAVFLRRLHSIPVCNCPFNSDRVFRLAQAQSRMNNGLVDASD
                     FDDERNGWPVEQVWKEMHKLLPFSPDSVVTHGDFSLDNLIFDEGKLIGCIDVGRVGIAD
                     RYQDLAILWNCLGEFSPSLQKRLFQKYGIDNPDMNKLQFHLMLDEFF"
     primer_bind     complement(2796..2815)
                     /label=Kan-R
                     /note="Kanamycin resistance gene, reverse primer"
     rep_origin      3685..4273
                     /direction=RIGHT
                     /label=ori
                     /note="high-copy-number ColE1/pMB1/pBR322/pUC origin of
                     replication"
     primer_bind     4174..4193
                     /label=pBR322ori-F
                     /note="pBR322 origin, forward primer"
ORIGIN
        1 ctttcctgcg ttatcccctg attctgtgga taaccgtatt accgcctttg agtgagctga
       61 taccgctcgc cgcagccgaa cgaccgagcg cagcgagtca gtgagcgagg aagcggaaga
      121 gcgcccaata cgcaaaccgc ctctccccgc gcgttggccg attcattaat gcagctggca
      181 cgacaggttt cccgactgga aagcgggcag tgagcgcaac gcaattaata cgcgtaccgc
      241 tagccaggaa gagtttgtag aaacgcaaaa aggccatccg tcaggatggc cttctgctta
      301 gtttgatgcc tggcagttta tggcgggcgt cctgcccgcc accctccggg ccgttgcttc
      361 acaacgttca aatccgctcc cggcggattt gtcctactca ggagagcgtt caccgacaaa
      421 caacagataa aacgaaaggc ccagtcttcc gactgagcct ttcgttttat ttgatgcctg
      481 gcagttccct actctcgcgt taacgctagc atggatgttt tcccagtcac gacgttgtaa
      541 aacgacggcc agtcttaagc tcgggcccca aataatgatt ttattttgac tgatagtgac
      601 ctgttcgttg caacacattg atgagcaatg cttttttata atgccaactt tgtacaaaaa
      661 agcaggctcc accatgaagt tctttagcta catcctggtg tatcggagat tcctgtttgt
      721 ggtgtttaca gtgctggtgc tgctgccact gcccatcgtg ctgcacacaa aggaggccga
      781 gtgcgcctac accctgtttg tggtggccac attctggctg accgaggccc tgccactgtc
      841 tgtgaccgcc ctgctgccaa gcctgatgct gcctatgttc ggcatcatgc cttccaagaa
      901 ggtggcctct gcctacttta aggacttcca cctgctgctg atcggcgtga tctgtctggc
      961 cacctccatc gagaagtgga acctgcacaa gagaatcgcc ctgaagatgg tcatgatggt
     1021 gggcgtgaat cctgcctggc tgacactggg ctttatgagc tccaccgcct tcctgtctat
     1081 gtggctgtct aacaccagca cagccgccat ggtcatgcca atcgccgagg ccgtggtgca
     1141 gcagatcatc aatgccgagg ccgaggtgga ggccacacag atgacctact tcaacggctc
     1201 caccaatcac ggcctggaga tcgacgagtc tgtgaacggc cacgagatca atgagcggaa
     1261 ggagaagaca aagcctgtgc caggctataa caatgatacc ggcaagatct ctagcaaggt
     1321 ggagctggag aagaacagcg gcatgaggac aaagtaccgc accaagaagg gccacgtgac
     1381 acggaagctg acctgcctgt gcatcgccta ttcctctacc atcggcggcc tgaccacaat
     1441 caccggcaca tccaccaacc tgatctttgc cgagtacttc aatacacggt atcctgactg
     1501 cagatgtctg aactttggca gctggttcac cttttccttc ccagccgccc tgatcatcct
     1561 gctgctgtcc tggatctggc tgcagtggct gtttctgggc tttaatttca aggagatgtt
     1621 caagtgcggc aagacaaaga ccgtgcagca gaaggcctgt gccgaagtga tcaagcagga
     1681 gtaccagaag ctgggcccca tcaggtatca ggagatcgtg accctggtgc tgttcatcat
     1741 catggccctg ctgtggtttt ctagggaccc aggattcgtg cctggatgga gcgccctgtt
     1801 ttccgagtac cctggcttcg ccacagatag caccgtggcc ctgctgatcg gcctgctgtt
     1861 ctttctgatc cccgccaaga cactgaccaa gaccacacct acaggcgaga tcgtggcctt
     1921 tgattatagc ccactgatca cctggaagga gtttcagtcc ttcatgccat gggacatcgc
     1981 aatcctggtg ggaggaggat tcgcactggc agatggatgc gaggagtccg gactgtctaa
     2041 gtggatcggc aataagctgt ctccactggg aagcctgcca gcatggctga tcatcctgat
     2101 cagctccctg atggtgacat ccctgaccga ggtggcctct aaccccgcca caatcaccct
     2161 gttcctgcca atcctgagcc cactggcaga ggcaatccac gtgaatcctc tgtacatcct
     2221 gatcccatct acactgtgca ccagctttgc cttcctgctg ccagtggcaa acccacctaa
     2281 tgccatcgtg ttttcctatg gccacctgaa agtgatcgac atggtgaagg caggactggg
     2341 agtgaacatc gtgggagtgg ccgtggtcat gctgggcatc tgtacatgga tcgtgccaat
     2401 gttcgatctg tacacctatc ctagctgggc cccagccatg tccaatgaga ccatgcccga
     2461 cccagctttc ttgtacaaag ttggcattat aagaaagcat tgcttatcaa tttgttgcaa
     2521 cgaacaggtc actatcagtc aaaataaaat cattatttgc catccagctg atatccccta
     2581 tagtgagtcg tattacatgg tcatagctgt ttcctggcag ctctggcccg tgtctcaaaa
     2641 tctctgatgt tacattgcac aagataaaaa tatatcatca tgaacaataa aactgtctgc
     2701 ttacataaac agtaatacaa ggggtgttat gagccatatt caacgggaaa cgtcgaggcc
     2761 gcgattaaat tccaacatgg atgctgattt atatgggtat aaatgggctc gcgataatgt
     2821 cgggcaatca ggtgcgacaa tctatcgctt gtatgggaag cccgatgcgc cagagttgtt
     2881 tctgaaacat ggcaaaggta gcgttgccaa tgatgttaca gatgagatgg tcagactaaa
     2941 ctggctgacg gaatttatgc ctcttccgac catcaagcat tttatccgta ctcctgatga
     3001 tgcatggtta ctcaccactg cgatccccgg aaaaacagca ttccaggtat tagaagaata
     3061 tcctgattca ggtgaaaata ttgttgatgc gctggcagtg ttcctgcgcc ggttgcattc
     3121 gattcctgtt tgtaattgtc cttttaacag cgatcgcgta tttcgtctcg ctcaggcgca
     3181 atcacgaatg aataacggtt tggttgatgc gagtgatttt gatgacgagc gtaatggctg
     3241 gcctgttgaa caagtctgga aagaaatgca taaacttttg ccattctcac cggattcagt
     3301 cgtcactcat ggtgatttct cacttgataa ccttattttt gacgagggga aattaatagg
     3361 ttgtattgat gttggacgag tcggaatcgc agaccgatac caggatcttg ccatcctatg
     3421 gaactgcctc ggtgagtttt ctccttcatt acagaaacgg ctttttcaaa aatatggtat
     3481 tgataatcct gatatgaata aattgcagtt tcatttgatg ctcgatgagt ttttctaatc
     3541 agaattggtt aattggttgt aacactggca gagcattacg ctgacttgac gggacggcgc
     3601 aagctcatga ccaaaatccc ttaacgtgag ttacgcgtcg ttccactgag cgtcagaccc
     3661 cgtagaaaag atcaaaggat cttcttgaga tccttttttt ctgcgcgtaa tctgctgctt
     3721 gcaaacaaaa aaaccaccgc taccagcggt ggtttgtttg ccggatcaag agctaccaac
     3781 tctttttccg aaggtaactg gcttcagcag agcgcagata ccaaatactg ttcttctagt
     3841 gtagccgtag ttaggccacc acttcaagaa ctctgtagca ccgcctacat acctcgctct
     3901 gctaatcctg ttaccagtgg ctgctgccag tggcgataag tcgtgtctta ccgggttgga
     3961 ctcaagacga tagttaccgg ataaggcgca gcggtcgggc tgaacggggg gttcgtgcac
     4021 acagcccagc ttggagcgaa cgacctacac cgaactgaga tacctacagc gtgagctatg
     4081 agaaagcgcc acgcttcccg aagggagaaa ggcggacagg tatccggtaa gcggcagggt
     4141 cggaacagga gagcgcacga gggagcttcc agggggaaac gcctggtatc tttatagtcc
     4201 tgtcgggttt cgccacctct gacttgagcg tcgatttttg tgatgctcgt caggggggcg
     4261 gagcctatgg aaaaacgcca gcaacgcggc ctttttacgg ttcctggcct tttgctggcc
     4321 ttttgctcac atgtt
//
