>Addgene plasmid #131909 | pDONR221_SLC13A1 | depositor partial sequence | sequence record 253218 | Codon-optimized ORF of SLC13A1
ATGAAGTTCTTTAGCTACATCCTGGTGTATCGGAGATTCCTGTTTGTGGTGTTTACAGTGCTGGTGCTGC
TGCCACTGCCCATCGTGCTGCACACAAAGGAGGCCGAGTGCGCCTACACCCTGTTTGTGGTGGCCACATT
CTGGCTGACCGAGGCCCTGCCACTGTCTGTGACCGCCCTGCTGCCAAGCCTGATGCTGCCTATGTTCGGC
ATCATGCCTTCCAAGAAGGTGGCCTCTGCCTACTTTAAGGACTTCCACCTGCTGCTGATCGGCGTGATCT
GTCTGGCCACCTCCATCGAGAAGTGGAACCTGCACAAGAGAATCGCCCTGAAGATGGTCATGATGGTGGG
CGTGAATCCTGCCTGGCTGACACTGGGCTTTATGAGCTCCACCGCCTTCCTGTCTATGTGGCTGTCTAAC
ACCAGCACAGCCGCCATGGTCATGCCAATCGCCGAGGCCGTGGTGCAGCAGATCATCAATGCCGAGGCCG
AGGTGGAGGCCACACAGATGACCTACTTCAACGGCTCCACCAATCACGGCCTGGAGATCGACGAGTCTGT
GAACGGCCACGAGATCAATGAGCGGAAGGAGAAGACAAAGCCTGTGCCAGGCTATAACAATGATACCGGC
AAGATCTCTAGCAAGGTGGAGCTGGAGAAGAACAGCGGCATGAGGACAAAGTACCGCACCAAGAAGGGCC
ACGTGACACGGAAGCTGACCTGCCTGTGCATCGCCTATTCCTCTACCATCGGCGGCCTGACCACAATCAC
CGGCACATCCACCAACCTGATCTTTGCCGAGTACTTCAATACACGGTATCCTGACTGCAGATGTCTGAAC
TTTGGCAGCTGGTTCACCTTTTCCTTCCCAGCCGCCCTGATCATCCTGCTGCTGTCCTGGATCTGGCTGC
AGTGGCTGTTTCTGGGCTTTAATTTCAAGGAGATGTTCAAGTGCGGCAAGACAAAGACCGTGCAGCAGAA
GGCCTGTGCCGAAGTGATCAAGCAGGAGTACCAGAAGCTGGGCCCCATCAGGTATCAGGAGATCGTGACC
CTGGTGCTGTTCATCATCATGGCCCTGCTGTGGTTTTCTAGGGACCCAGGATTCGTGCCTGGATGGAGCG
CCCTGTTTTCCGAGTACCCTGGCTTCGCCACAGATAGCACCGTGGCCCTGCTGATCGGCCTGCTGTTCTT
TCTGATCCCCGCCAAGACACTGACCAAGACCACACCTACAGGCGAGATCGTGGCCTTTGATTATAGCCCA
CTGATCACCTGGAAGGAGTTTCAGTCCTTCATGCCATGGGACATCGCAATCCTGGTGGGAGGAGGATTCG
CACTGGCAGATGGATGCGAGGAGTCCGGACTGTCTAAGTGGATCGGCAATAAGCTGTCTCCACTGGGAAG
CCTGCCAGCATGGCTGATCATCCTGATCAGCTCCCTGATGGTGACATCCCTGACCGAGGTGGCCTCTAAC
CCCGCCACAATCACCCTGTTCCTGCCAATCCTGAGCCCACTGGCAGAGGCAATCCACGTGAATCCTCTGT
ACATCCTGATCCCATCTACACTGTGCACCAGCTTTGCCTTCCTGCTGCCAGTGGCAAACCCACCTAATGC
CATCGTGTTTTCCTATGGCCACCTGAAAGTGATCGACATGGTGAAGGCAGGACTGGGAGTGAACATCGTG
GGAGTGGCCGTGGTCATGCTGGGCATCTGTACATGGATCGTGCCAATGTTCGATCTGTACACCTATCCTA
GCTGGGCCCCAGCCATGTCCAATGAGACCATGCCC
